>Addgene plasmid #156169 | pLenti-PGK-flag-RAP1B-N17-puro | addgene full sequence | sequence record 309015 | Addgene NGS Result
AGGTGGCACTTTTCGGGGAAATGTGCGCGGAACCCCTATTTGTTTATTTTTCTAAATACATTCAAATATG
TATCCGCTCATGAGACAATAACCCTGATAAATGCTTCAATAATATTGAAAAAGGAAGAGTATGAGTATTC
AACATTTCCGTGTCGCCCTTATTCCCTTTTTTGCGGCATTTTGCCTTCCTGTTTTTGCTCACCCAGAAAC
GCTGGTGAAAGTAAAAGATGCTGAAGATCAGTTGGGTGCACGAGTGGGTTACATCGAACTGGATCTCAAC
AGCGGTAAGATCCTTGAGAGTTTTCGCCCCGAAGAACGTTTTCCAATGATGAGCACTTTTAAAGTTCTGC
TATGTGGCGCGGTATTATCCCGTATTGACGCCGGGCAAGAGCAACTCGGTCGCCGCATACACTATTCTCA
GAATGACTTGGTTGAGTACTCACCAGTCACAGAAAAGCATCTTACGGATGGCATGACAGTAAGAGAATTA
TGCAGTGCTGCCATAACCATGAGTGATAACACTGCGGCCAACTTACTTCTGACAACGATCGGAGGACCGA
AGGAGCTAACCGCTTTTTTGCACAACATGGGGGATCATGTAACTCGCCTTGATCGTTGGGAACCGGAGCT
GAATGAAGCCATACCAAACGACGAGCGTGACACCACGATGCCTGTAGCAATGGCAACAACGTTGCGCAAA
CTATTAACTGGCGAACTACTTACTCTAGCTTCCCGGCAACAATTAATAGACTGGATGGAGGCGGATAAAG
TTGCAGGACCACTTCTGCGCTCGGCCCTTCCGGCTGGCTGGTTTATTGCTGATAAATCTGGAGCCGGTGA
GCGTGGGTCTCGCGGTATCATTGCAGCACTGGGGCCAGATGGTAAGCCCTCCCGTATCGTAGTTATCTAC
ACGACGGGGAGTCAGGCAACTATGGATGAACGAAATAGACAGATCGCTGAGATAGGTGCCTCACTGATTA
AGCATTGGTAACTGTCAGACCAAGTTTACTCATATATACTTTAGATTGATTTAAAACTTCATTTTTAATT
TAAAAGGATCTAGGTGAAGATCCTTTTTGATAATCTCATGACCAAAATCCCTTAACGTGAGTTTTCGTTC
CACTGAGCGTCAGACCCCGTAGAAAAGATCAAAGGATCTTCTTGAGATCCTTTTTTTCTGCGCGTAATCT
GCTGCTTGCAAACAAAAAAACCACCGCTACCAGCGGTGGTTTGTTTGCCGGATCAAGAGCTACCAACTCT
TTTTCCGAAGGTAACTGGCTTCAGCAGAGCGCAGATACCAAATACTGTTCTTCTAGTGTAGCCGTAGTTA
GGCCACCACTTCAAGAACTCTGTAGCACCGCCTACATACCTCGCTCTGCTAATCCTGTTACCAGTGGCTG
CTGCCAGTGGCGATAAGTCGTGTCTTACCGGGTTGGACTCAAGACGATAGTTACCGGATAAGGCGCAGCG
GTCGGGCTGAACGGGGGGTTCGTGCACACAGCCCAGCTTGGAGCGAACGACCTACACCGAACTGAGATAC
CTACAGCGTGAGCTATGAGAAAGCGCCACGCTTCCCGAAGGGAGAAAGGCGGACAGGTATCCGGTAAGCG
GCAGGGTCGGAACAGGAGAGCGCACGAGGGAGCTTCCAGGGGGAAACGCCTGGTATCTTTATAGTCCTGT
CGGGTTTCGCCACCTCTGACTTGAGCGTCGATTTTTGTGATGCTCGTCAGGGGGGCGGAGCCTATGGAAA
AACGCCAGCAACGCGGCCTTTTTACGGTTCCTGGCCTTTTGCTGGCCTTTTGCTCACATGTTCTTTCCTG
CGTTATCCCCTGATTCTGTGGATAACCGTATTACCGCCTTTGAGTGAGCTGATACCGCTCGCCGCAGCCG
AACGACCGAGCGCAGCGAGTCAGTGAGCGAGGAAGCGGAAGAGCGCCCAATACGCAAACCGCCTCTCCCC
GCGCGTTGGCCGATTCATTAATGCAGCTGGCACGACAGGTTTCCCGACTGGAAAGCGGGCAGTGAGCGCA
ACGCAATTAATGTGAGTTAGCTCACTCATTAGGCACCCCAGGCTTTACACTTTATGCTTCCGGCTCGTAT
GTTGTGTGGAATTGTGAGCGGATAACAATTTCACACAGGAAACAGCTATGACCATGATTACGCCAAGCGC
GCAATTAACCCTCACTAAAGGGAACAAAAGCTGGAGCTGCAAGCTTAATGTAGTCTTATGCAATACTCTT
GTAGTCTTGCAACATGGTAACGATGAGTTAGCAACATGCCTTACAAGGAGAGAAAAAGCACCGTGCATGC
CGATTGGTGGAAGTAAGGTGGTACGATCGTGCCTTATTAGGAAGGCAACAGACGGGTCTGACATGGATTG
GACGAACCACTGAATTGCCGCATTGCAGAGATATTGTATTTAAGTGCCTAGCTCGATACATAAACGGGTC
TCTCTGGTTAGACCAGATCTGAGCCTGGGAGCTCTCTGGCTAACTAGGGAACCCACTGCTTAAGCCTCAA
TAAAGCTTGCCTTGAGTGCTTCAAGTAGTGTGTGCCCGTCTGTTGTGTGACTCTGGTAACTAGAGATCCC
TCAGACCCTTTTAGTCAGTGTGGAAAATCTCTAGCAGTGGCGCCCGAACAGGGACTTGAAAGCGAAAGGG
AAACCAGAGGAGCTCTCTCGACGCAGGACTCGGCTTGCTGAAGCGCGCACGGCAAGAGGCGAGGGGCGGC
GACTGGTGAGTACGCCAAAAATTTTGACTAGCGGAGGCTAGAAGGAGAGAGATGGGTGCGAGAGCGTCAG
TATTAAGCGGGGGAGAATTAGATCGCGATGGGAAAAAATTCGGTTAAGGCCAGGGGGAAAGAAAAAATAT
AAATTAAAACATATAGTATGGGCAAGCAGGGAGCTAGAACGATTCGCAGTTAATCCTGGCCTGTTAGAAA
CATCAGAAGGCTGTAGACAAATACTGGGACAGCTACAACCATCCCTTCAGACAGGATCAGAAGAACTTAG
ATCATTATATAATACAGTAGCAACCCTCTATTGTGTGCATCAAAGGATAGAGATAAAAGACACCAAGGAA
GCTTTAGACAAGATAGAGGAAGAGCAAAACAAAAGTAAGACCACCGCACAGCAAGCGGCCGCTGATCTTC
AGACCTGGAGGAGGAGATATGAGGGACAATTGGAGAAGTGAATTATATAAATATAAAGTAGTAAAAATTG
AACCATTAGGAGTAGCACCCACCAAGGCAAAGAGAAGAGTGGTGCAGAGAGAAAAAAGAGCAGTGGGAAT
AGGAGCTTTGTTCCTTGGGTTCTTGGGAGCAGCAGGAAGCACTATGGGCGCAGCGTCAATGACGCTGACG
GTACAGGCCAGACAATTATTGTCTGGTATAGTGCAGCAGCAGAACAATTTGCTGAGGGCTATTGAGGCGC
AACAGCATCTGTTGCAACTCACAGTCTGGGGCATCAAGCAGCTCCAGGCAAGAATCCTGGCTGTGGAAAG
ATACCTAAAGGATCAACAGCTCCTGGGGATTTGGGGTTGCTCTGGAAAACTCATTTGCACCACTGCTGTG
CCTTGGAATGCTAGTTGGAGTAATAAATCTCTGGAACAGATTTGGAATCACACGACCTGGATGGAGTGGG
ACAGAGAAATTAACAATTACACAAGCTTAATACACTCCTTAATTGAAGAATCGCAAAACCAGCAAGAAAA
GAATGAACAAGAATTATTGGAATTAGATAAATGGGCAAGTTTGTGGAATTGGTTTAACATAACAAATTGG
CTGTGGTATATAAAATTATTCATAATGATAGTAGGAGGCTTGGTAGGTTTAAGAATAGTTTTTGCTGTAC
TTTCTATAGTGAATAGAGTTAGGCAGGGATATTCACCATTATCGTTTCAGACCCACCTCCCAACCCCGAG
GGGACCCGACAGGCCCGAAGGAATAGAAGAAGAAGGTGGAGAGAGAGACAGAGACAGATCCATTCGATTA
GTGAACGGATCTCGACGGTATCGGTTAACTTTTAAAAGAAAAGGGGGGATTGGGGGGTACAGTGCAGGGG
AAAGAATAGTAGACATAATAGCAACAGACATACAAACTAAAGAATTACAAAAACAAATTACAAAAATTCA
AAATTTTATCGATCACGAGACTAGCCTCGAGAAGCTTGATATCGAATTCCACGGGGTTGGGGTTGCGCCT
TTTCCAAGGCAGCCCTGGGTTTGCGCAGGGACGCGGCTGCTCTGGGCGTGGTTCCGGGAAACGCAGCGGC
GCCGACCCTGGGTCTCGCACATTCTTCACGTCCGTTCGCAGCGTCACCCGGATCTTCGCCGCTACCCTTG
TGGGCCCCCCGGCGACGCTTCCTGCTCCGCCCCTAAGTCGGGAAGGTTCCTTGCGGTTCGCGGCGTGCCG
GACGTGACAAACGGAAGCCGCACGTCTCACTAGTACCCTCGCAGACGGACAGCGCCAGGGAGCAATGGCA
GCGCGCCGACCGCGATGGGCTGTGGCCAATAGCGGCTGCTCAGCAGGGCGCGCCGAGAGCAGCGGCCGGG
AAGGGGCGGTGCGGGAGGCGGGGTGTGGGGCGGTAGTGTGGGCCCTGTTCCTGCCCGCGCGGTGTTCCGC
ATTCTGCAAGCCTCCGGAGCGCACGTCGGCAGTCGGCTCCCTCGTTGACCGAATCACCGACCTCTCTCCC
CAGGGGGATCCACCGGTTCGTCGACTAGTCCAGTGTGGTGGAATTCTGCAGATATCAACAAGTTTGTACA
AAAAAGCAGGCTCCGCGGCCGCCCCCTTCACCCTCGGATCCGCCACCATGGACTACAAGGACGACGATGA
CAAGGACTACAAGGACGACGATGACAAGAATTCTCGTGAGTATAAGCTAGTCGTTCTTGGCTCTGGAGGC
GTTGGAAAAAATGCTCTGACTGTACAGTTTGTTCAAGGAATTTTTGTTGAAAAATATGATCCTACGATAG
AAGATTCTTATAGAAAGCAAGTTGAAGTAGATGCACAGCAGTGTATGCTTGAAATCTTGGATACTGCAGG
AACGGAACAATTCACAGCAATGAGGGATTTGTACATGAAAAATGGACAAGGCTTTGCGTTAGTTTATTCC
ATCACAGCACAGTCCACATTTAATGATTTACAAGATCTGAGAGAACAGATACTTCGAGTTAAAGACACGG
ATGATGTTCCAATGATTCTGGTTGGTAATAAGTGTGACTTGGAAGATGAAAGAGTTGTAGGAAAGGAACA
AGGTCAAAATCTAGCAAGACAGTGGAACAACTGTGCATTCTTAGAATCCTCTGCAAAATCAAAAATAAAT
GTTAATGAGATCTTTTATGACCTAGTGCGACAAATTAACAGAAAAACTCCAGTGCCTGGGAAGGCCCGCA
AAAAGTCATCATGTCAGCTGCTTTAATCTAGAGGGAAGGGTGGGCGCGCCGACCCAGCTTTCTTGTACAA
AGTGGTTGATATCCAGCACAGTGGCGGCCGCTCGACAATCAACCTCTGGATTACAAAATTTGTGAAAGAT
TGACTGGTATTCTTAACTATGTTGCTCCTTTTACGCTATGTGGATACGCTGCTTTAATGCCTTTGTATCA
TGCTATTGCTTCCCGTATGGCTTTCATTTTCTCCTCCTTGTATAAATCCTGGTTGCTGTCTCTTTATGAG
GAGTTGTGGCCCGTTGTCAGGCAACGTGGCGTGGTGTGCACTGTGTTTGCTGACGCAACCCCCACTGGTT
GGGGCATTGCCACCACCTGTCAGCTCCTTTCCGGGACTTTCGCTTTCCCCCTCCCTATTGCCACGGCGGA
ACTCATCGCCGCCTGCCTTGCCCGCTGCTGGACAGGGGCTCGGCTGTTGGGCACTGACAATTCCGTGGTG
TTGTCGGGGAAGCTGACGTCCTTTCCATGGCTGCTCGCCTGTGTTGCCACCTGGATTCTGCGCGGGACGT
CCTTCTGCTACGTCCCTTCGGCCCTCAATCCAGCGGACCTTCCTTCCCGCGGCCTGCTGCCGGCTCTGCG
GCCTCTTCCGCGTCTTCGCCTTCGCCCTCAGACGAGTCGGATCTCCCTTTGGGCCGCCTCCCCGCCTGGA
ATTCTACCGGGTAGGGGAGGCGCTTTTCCCAAGGCAGTCTGGAGCATGCGCTTTAGCAGCCCCGCTGGGC
ACTTGGCGCTACACAAGTGGCCTCTGGCCTCGCACACATTCCACATCCACCGGTAGGCGCCAACCGGCTC
CGTTCTTTGGTGGCCCCTTCGCGCCACCTTCTACTCCTCCCCTAGTCAGGAAGTTCCCCCCCGCCCCGCA
GCTCGCGTCGTGCAGGACGTGACAAATGGAAGTAGCACGTCTCACTAGTCTCGTGCAGATGGACAGCACC
GCTGAGCAATGGAAGCGGGTAGGCCTTTGGGGCAGCGGCCAATAGCAGCTTTGCTCCTTCGCTTTCTGGG
CTCAGAGGCTGGGAAGGGGTGGGTCCGGGGGCGGGCTCAGGGGCGGGCTCAGGGGCGGGGCGGGCGCCCG
AAGGTCCTCCGGAGGCCCGGCATTCTGCACGCTTCAAAAGCGCACGTCTGCCGCGCTGTTCTCCTCTTCC
TCATCTCCGGGCCTTTCGACCTGCAGCCCAAGCTTACCATGACCGAGTACAAGCCCACGGTGCGCCTCGC
CACCCGCGACGACGTCCCCAGGGCCGTACGCACCCTCGCCGCCGCGTTCGCCGACTACCCCGCCACGCGC
CACACCGTCGATCCGGACCGCCACATCGAGCGGGTCACCGAGCTGCAAGAACTCTTCCTCACGCGCGTCG
GGCTCGACATCGGCAAGGTGTGGGTCGCGGACGACGGCGCCGCGGTGGCGGTCTGGACCACGCCGGAGAG
CGTCGAAGCGGGGGCGGTGTTCGCCGAGATCGGCCCGCGCATGGCCGAGTTGAGCGGTTCCCGGCTGGCC
GCGCAGCAACAGATGGAAGGCCTCCTGGCGCCGCACCGGCCCAAGGAGCCCGCGTGGTTCCTGGCCACCG
TCGGCGTCTCGCCCGACCACCAGGGCAAGGGTCTGGGCAGCGCCGTCGTGCTCCCCGGAGTGGAGGCGGC
CGAGCGCGCCGGGGTGCCCGCCTTCCTGGAGACCTCCGCGCCCCGCAACCTCCCCTTCTACGAGCGGCTC
GGCTTCACCGTCACCGCCGACGTCGAGGTGCCCGAAGGACCGCGCACCTGGTGCATGACCCGCAAGCCCG
GTGCCTGACGCCCGCCCCACGACCCGCAGCGCCCGACCGAAAGGAGCGCACGACCCCATGCATCTCGAGG
GCCCGGTACCTTTAAGACCAATGACTTACAAGGCAGCTGTAGATCTTAGCCACTTTTTAAAAGAAAAGGG
GGGACTGGAAGGGCTAGCTCACTCCCAACGAAGACAAGATCTGCTTTTTGCTTGTACTGGGTCTCTCTGG
TTAGACCAGATCTGAGCCTGGGAGCTCTCTGGCTAACTAGGGAACCCACTGCTTAAGCCTCAATAAAGCT
TGCCTTGAGTGCTTCAAGTAGTGTGTGCCCGTCTGTTGTGTGACTCTGGTAACTAGAGATCCCTCAGACC
CTTTTAGTCAGTGTGGAAAATCTCTAGCAGTAGTAGTTCATGTCATCTTATTATTCAGTATTTATAACTT
GCAAAGAAATGAATATCAGAGAGTGAGAGGAACTTGTTTATTGCAGCTTATAATGGTTACAAATAAAGCA
ATAGCATCACAAATTTCACAAATAAAGCATTTTTTTCACTGCATTCTAGTTGTGGTTTGTCCAAACTCAT
CAATGTATCTTATCATGTCTGGCTCTAGCTATCCCGCCCCTAACTCCGCCCATCCCGCCCCTAACTCCGC
CCAGTTCCGCCCATTCTCCGCCCCATGGCTGACTAATTTTTTTTATTTATGCAGAGGCCGAGGCCGCCTC
GGCCTCTGAGCTATTCCAGAAGTAGTGAGGAGGCTTTTTTGGAGGCCTAGGGACGTACCCAATTCGCCCT
ATAGTGAGTCGTATTACGCGCGCTCACTGGCCGTCGTTTTACAACGTCGTGACTGGGAAAACCCTGGCGT
TACCCAACTTAATCGCCTTGCAGCACATCCCCCTTTCGCCAGCTGGCGTAATAGCGAAGAGGCCCGCACC
GATCGCCCTTCCCAACAGTTGCGCAGCCTGAATGGCGAATGGG
[124 nt withheld, positions 8164-8287]
C
[91 nt withheld, positions 8289-8379]
A
[49 nt withheld, positions 8381-8429]
CCTTTGACGTTGGAGTCCACGTTCTTT
[37 nt withheld, positions 8457-8493]
ACCCTATCTCGGTCTATTCTTTTGATTTATAAGGGATTTTGCCGATTTCGGCCTATTGGTTAAAAAATGA
GCTGATTTAACAAAAATTTAACGCGAATTTTAACAAAATATTAACGCTTACAATTT
Features (pLannotate 1.2.2; 32 found; start..end, strand, type, name):
     26..130     +  promoter       AmpR promoter: bla
    131..991     +  CDS            AmpR: β-lactamase; bla; confers resistance to ampicillin, carbenicillin, and related antibiotics
   1162..1750    +  rep_origin     ori: high-copy-number ColE1/pMB1/pBR322/pUC origin of replication
   1933..2025    +  CDS            lacI (fragment): lac repressor; lacI; The lac repressor binds to the lac operator to inhibit transcription in E. coli. This inhibition can be relieved by adding lactose or isopropyl-β-D-thiogalactopyranoside (IPTG).
   2038..2059    +  protein_bind   CAP binding site: CAP binding activates transcription in the presence of cAMP. E. coli catabolite activator protein
   2074..2104    +  promoter       lac promoter: promoter for the E. coli lac operon
   2112..2128    +  protein_bind   lac operator: The lac repressor binds to the lac operator to inhibit transcription in E. coli. This inhibition can be relieved by adding lactose or isopropyl-β-D-thiogalactopyranoside (IPTG). lac repressor encoded by lacI
   2173..2191    +  promoter       T3 promoter: promoter for bacteriophage T3 RNA polymerase
   2219..2445    +  promoter       RSV promoter: Rous sarcoma virus enhancer/promoter
   2446..2626    +  LTR            5' LTR (truncated): truncated 5' long terminal repeat (LTR) from HIV-1
   2673..2798    +  misc_feature   HIV-1 Ψ: packaging signal of human immunodeficiency virus type 1
   2782..3145    +  CDS            HIV-1 gag (fragment): gag protein from human immunodeficiency virus 1; gag
   3291..3524    +  misc_feature   RRE: The Rev response element (RRE) of HIV-1 allows for Rev-dependent mRNA export from the nucleus to the cytoplasm.
   3901..4001    +  CDS            Rev (fragment): human immunodeficiency virus 1 (HIV-1) Rev protein; rev; enhances nuclear export of unspliced and incompletely spliced viral mRNAs
   4020..4137    +  misc_feature   cPPT/CTS: central polypurine tract and central termination sequence of HIV-1
   4157..4180    -  misc_feature   MCS (fragment): pBluescript multiple cloning site
   4183..4693    +  promoter       hPGK promoter: human phosphoglycerate kinase 1 promoter
   4748..4772    +  protein_bind   attB1: mutant version of attB; recombination site for the Gateway® BP reaction BP Clonase™
   4814..4834    +  CDS            FLAG (fragment): FLAG® epitope tag, followed by an enterokinase cleavage site
   4838..4858    +  CDS            FLAG (fragment): FLAG® epitope tag, followed by an enterokinase cleavage site
   4865..5413    +  CDS            RAP1B: RAP1B_HUMAN - Experimental evidence at protein level: Swiss-Prot protein existence level 1. GTP-binding protein that possesses intrinsic GTPase activity. Contributes to the polarizing activity of KRIT1 and CDH5 in the establishment and maintenance of correct endothelial cell polarity and vascular lumen. Required for the localization of phosphorylated PRKCZ, PARD3 and TIAM1 to the cell junction. Plays a role in the establishment of basal endothelial barrier function. From Homo sapiens (Human).
   5442..5466    -  protein_bind   attB2: mutant version of attB; recombination site for the Gateway® BP reaction BP Clonase™
   5497..6085    +  misc_feature   WPRE: woodchuck hepatitis virus posttranscriptional regulatory element
   6099..6598    +  promoter       PGK promoter: mouse phosphoglycerate kinase 1 promoter
   6619..7218    +  CDS            PuroR: puromycin N-acetyltransferase; pac from Streptomyces alboniger; confers resistance to puromycin
   7286..7423    +  CDS            nef (fragment): NEF_HV1LA - Experimental evidence at protein level: Swiss-Prot protein existence level 1. Extracellular Nef protein targets CD4(+) T-lymphocytes for apoptosis by interacting with CXCR4 surface receptors. From Human immunodeficiency virus type 1 group M subtype B (isolate Lai) (HIV-1).
   7409..7589    +  LTR            5' LTR (truncated): truncated 5' long terminal repeat (LTR) from HIV-1
   7661..7782    +  polyA_signal   SV40 poly(A) signal: SV40 polyadenylation signal
   7822..7957    +  rep_origin     SV40 ori: SV40 origin of replication
   7978..7996    -  promoter       T7 promoter: promoter for bacteriophage T7 RNA polymerase
   8004..8159    +  CDS            lacZα (fragment): LacZα fragment of β-galactosidase; lacZ fragment
   8164..8592    +  rep_origin     f1 ori (sequence partly withheld): f1 bacteriophage origin of replication; arrow indicates direction of (+) strand synthesis
