[The description below was written by a language model from this plasmid's Addgene catalogue record and pLannotate feature annotations shown in this document.]
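Description:
pLenti-PGK-flag-RAP1B-N17-puro is an 8.6 kb lentiviral mammalian expression plasmid built on the pLenti PGK Puro DEST Gateway destination backbone. In bacteria it is maintained through a high-copy ColE1/pUC-type origin and selected with ampicillin via the β-lactamase gene. An f1 origin, an SV40 origin and remnants of a pBluescript-style lac/lacZα region with T3 and T7 promoters are also present. The viral portion has a third-generation-style layout. An RSV promoter drives a truncated HIV-1 5' LTR, followed by the Ψ packaging signal with a gag fragment, the Rev response element for Rev-dependent export of the genomic RNA, and the cPPT/CTS. A second truncated LTR (annotated by the software as a 5' LTR but occupying the 3' position) and an SV40 polyadenylation signal close the transfer cassette.

The payload is a RAP1B cDNA, listed as bovine in the catalogue although the annotation tool matched it to the human protein. It carries a serine 17 to asparagine substitution and an N-terminal 2xFLAG tag. S17N changes in Ras-family small GTPases are generally used as dominant-negative, nucleotide-exchange-defective forms, though the record itself does not state this. The tagged cDNA was PCR-amplified from an earlier Flag-Rap1b N17 plasmid, passed through an entry vector and recombined into the destination vector, leaving flanking attB1 and attB2 sites. Its expression is driven by the human PGK promoter and boosted by a downstream WPRE. A separate mouse PGK promoter drives puromycin N-acetyltransferase, allowing selection of transduced cells. The construct is intended for stable expression of FLAG-RAP1B-N17 in mammalian cells, and the associated study concerns Plexin-B2 control of stem cell contractility, cytoskeletal tension and adhesion.
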