Addgene plasmid #156169: pLenti-PGK-flag-RAP1B-N17-puro
Purpose: Lentiviral vector for expression of flag-RAP1B-N17, with puromycin selection
Depositing lab: Roland Friedel. Depositing organization: Icahn School of Medicine at Mount Sinai. Publication: Plexin-B2 orchestrates collective stem cell dynamics via actomyosin contractility, cytoskeletal tension and adhesion. Junqueira Alves C, Dariolli R, Haydak J, Kang S, Hannah T, Wiener RJ, DeFronzo S, Tejero R, Gusella GL, Ramakrishnan A, Alves Dias R, Wojcinski A, Kesari S, Shen L, Sobie EA, Rodrigues Furtado de Mendonca JP, Azeloglu EU, Zou H, Friedel RH. Nat Commun. 2021 Oct 14;12(1):6019. doi: 10.1038/s41467-021-26296-7. PubMed 34650052.
Backbone
  Vector backbone: pLenti PGK Puro DEST (w529-2)
  Backbone manufacturer: Campeau lab (addgene #19068)
  Backbone size w/o insert (bp): 9605
  Total vector size (bp): 8619
  Vector type: Mammalian Expression, Lentiviral
  Selectable markers: Puromycin
Growth in bacteria
  Bacterial resistance: Ampicillin, 100 μg/mL
  Growth temperature: 37°C
  Growth strain: NEB Stable
  Copy number: High Copy
Gene/Insert
  Gene/Insert name: RAP1B
  Species: B. taurus (bovine)
  Insert size (bp): 609
  Mutation: changed Serine 17 to Asparagine
  GenBank ID: NM_175824
  Entrez Gene: RAP1B
  Promoter: human PGK
  Tag / fusion protein: 2xFLAG (N terminal on insert)
  Cloning method: Gateway Cloning
  Sequencing primers: 5′ PGK_F (GTGTTCCGCATTCTGCAAG); 3′ WPRE_R (CATAGCGTAAAAGGAGCAACA)
Resource information
  A portion of this plasmid was derived from a plasmid made by: flag-RAP1B-N17 was cloned using Addgene ID #118322, Flag-Rap1b N17
Terms and licenses: Academic/Nonprofit Terms; Industry Terms: Not Available to Industry
Depositor comments: flag-RAP1B-N17 cDNA was amplified by PCR and cloned into pENTR DTOPO and transferred by Gateway cloning into Desination vector. bioRxiv 10.1101/792077
How to cite: pLenti-PGK-flag-RAP1B-N17-puro was a gift from Roland Friedel (Addgene plasmid # 156169 ; http://n2t.net/addgene:156169 ; RRID:Addgene_156169)
